>Addgene plasmid #182057 | pLVTFrep4-creb | addgene full sequence | sequence record 357496 | Addgene NGS Result
TTGTCTCATGAGCGGATACATATTTGAATGTATTTAGAAAAATAAACAAATAGGGGTTCCGCGCACATTT
CCCCGAAAAGTGCCACCTGACGTCGACGGATCGGGAGATCTCCCGATCCCCTATGGTGCACTCTCAGTAC
AATCTGCTCTGATGCCGCATAGTTAAGCCAGTATCTGCTCCCTGCTTGTGTGTTGGAGGTCGCTGAGTAG
TGCGCGAGCAAAATTTAAGCTACAACAAGGCAAGGCTTGACCGACAATTGCATGAAGAATCTGCTTAGGG
TTAGGCGTTTTGCGCTGCTTCGCGATGTACGGGCCAGATATACGCGTTGACATTGATTATTGACTAGTTA
TTAATAGTAATCAATTACGGGGTCATTAGTTCATAGCCCATATATGGAGTTCCGCGTTACATAACTTACG
GTAAATGGCCCGCCTGGCTGACCGCCCAACGACCCCCGCCCATTGACGTCAATAATGACGTATGTTCCCA
TAGTAACGCCAATAGGGACTTTCCATTGACGTCAATGGGTGGAGTATTTACGGTAAACTGCCCACTTGGC
AGTACATCAAGTGTATCATATGCCAAGTACGCCCCCTATTGACGTCAATGACGGTAAATGGCCCGCCTGG
CATTATGCCCAGTACATGACCTTATGGGACTTTCCTACTTGGCAGTACATCTACGTATTAGTCATCGCTA
TTACCATGGTGATGCGGTTTTGGCAGTACATCAATGGGCGTGGATAGCGGTTTGACTCACGGGGATTTCC
AAGTCTCCACCCCATTGACGTCAATGGGAGTTTGTTTTGGCACCAAAATCAACGGGACTTTCCAAAATGT
CGTAACAACTCCGCCCCATTGACGCAAATGGGCGGTAGGCGTGTACGGTGGGAGGTCTATATAAGCAGCG
CGTTTTGCCTGTACTGGGTCTCTCTGGTTAGACCAGATCTGAGCCTGGGAGCTCTCTGGCTAACTAGGGA
ACCCACTGCTTAAGCCTCAATAAAGCTTGCCTTGAGTGCTTCAAGTAGTGTGTGCCCGTCTGTTGTGTGA
CTCTGGTAACTAGAGATCCCTCAGACCCTTTTAGTCAGTGTGGAAAATCTCTAGCAGTGGCGCCCGAACA
GGGACTTGAAAGCGAAAGGGAAACCAGAGGAGCTCTCTCGACGCAGGACTCGGCTTGCTGAAGCGCGCAC
GGCAAGAGGCGAGGGGCGGCGACTGGTGAGTACGCCAAAAATTTTGACTAGCGGAGGCTAGAAGGAGAGA
GATGGGTGCGAGAGCGTCAGTATTAAGCGGGGGAGAATTAGATCGCGATGGGAAAAAATTCGGTTAAGGC
CAGGGGGAAAGAAAAAATATAAATTAAAACATATAGTATGGGCAAGCAGGGAGCTAGAACGATTCGCAGT
TAATCCTGGCCTGTTAGAAACATCAGAAGGCTGTAGACAAATACTGGGACAGCTACAACCATCCCTTCAG
ACAGGATCAGAAGAACTTAGATCATTATATAATACAGTAGCAACCCTCTATTGTGTGCATCAAAGGATAG
AGATAAAAGACACCAAGGAAGCTTTAGACAAGATAGAGGAAGAGCAAAACAAAAGTAAGACCACCGCACA
GCAAGCGGCCGCTGATCTTCAGACCTGGAGGAGGAGATATGAGGGACAATTGGAGAAGTGAATTATATAA
ATATAAAGTAGTAAAAATTGAACCATTAGGAGTAGCACCCACCAAGGCAAAGAGAAGAGTGGTGCAGAGA
GAAAAAAGAGCAGTGGGAATAGGAGCTTTGTTCCTTGGGTTCTTGGGAGCAGCAGGAAGCACTATGGGCG
CAGCGTCAATGACGCTGACGGTACAGGCCAGACAATTATTGTCTGGTATAGTGCAGCAGCAGAACAATTT
GCTGAGGGCTATTGAGGCGCAACAGCATCTGTTGCAACTCACAGTCTGGGGCATCAAGCAGCTCCAGGCA
AGAATCCTGGCTGTGGAAAGATACCTAAAGGATCAACAGCTCCTGGGGATTTGGGGTTGCTCTGGAAAAC
TCATTTGCACCACTGCTGTGCCTTGGAATGCTAGTTGGAGTAATAAATCTCTGGAACAGATTTGGAATCA
CACGACCTGGATGGAGTGGGACAGAGAAATTAACAATTACACAAGCTTAATACACTCCTTAATTGAAGAA
TCGCAAAACCAGCAAGAAAAGAATGAACAAGAATTATTGGAATTAGATAAATGGGCAAGTTTGTGGAATT
GGTTTAACATAACAAATTGGCTGTGGTATATAAAATTATTCATAATGATAGTAGGAGGCTTGGTAGGTTT
AAGAATAGTTTTTGCTGTACTTTCTATAGTGAATAGAGTTAGGCAGGGATATTCACCATTATCGTTTCAG
ACCCACCTCCCAACCCCGAGGGGACCCGACAGGCCCGAAGGAATAGAAGAAGAAGGTGGAGAGAGAGACA
GAGACAGATCCATTCGATTAGTGAACGGATCTACAAATGGCAGTATTCATCCACAATTTTAAAAGAAAAG
GGGGGATTGGGGGGTACAGTGCAGGGGAAAGAATAGTAGACATAATAGCAACAGACATACAAACTAAAGA
ATTACAAAAACAAATTACAAAAATTCAAAATTTTCGGGTTTATTACAGGGACAGCAGAAATTCACTTTGA
ATTCACAAAAGCTGGGTACCGGGCCCCCCCTCGAGTCTAGATTAGACGTTGATCCTGGCGCTGGCGCAAG
CAGCAGGGTGTCTATCCATGCCGCTCTCCTGGGCGCAGCTCATGGGCAGGGTTCCTGCGGCCTGTTCCTC
CACCTCTGGAGGGAAGCCGTGAGAATTTCCTACTACCTTACGCTTCTTCTTTGGAGCCGTGTACACCAGA
AACAGATGGTGGCGTCCCTCGGTTCTCTCGTACTGCTCCACAATGGTATAATCCTCGTTATGGGAGGTGA
TATCCAGCTTTGTGTCCACATAGTAGTATCCGGGGAGCTGCACGGGTTTCTTTGCCATGTAGATAGATTT
GAACTCCACCAGGTAATGGCCGCCATCCTTCAGTTTCAGGGCTTTGTGAATTTCGCCCTTCAGCACGCCA
TCTCTGGGGTACAGTCTCTCGGTGGAGGCTTCCCATCCCATGGTCTTTTTCTGCATCACTGGTCCATCGG
AGGGAAAATTCACTCCAATAAATTTCACTTTGTAAATGAAGCATCCGTCCTGGAGGGAGGAATCCTGTGT
CACGGTCGCCACTCCTCCATCTTCAAAATTCATCACTCTTTCCCACTTAAAGCCCTCAGGGAAGGACAGC
TTTTTATAGTCGGGAATATCGGCGGGATGCTTCACATACACCTTGGAGCCGTACTGGAACTGAGGGGACA
GAATATCCCAGGCGAAGGGCAGAGGGCCGCCTTTGGTCACTTTCAGCTTCACGGTGTTATGGCCCTCATA
GGGGCGTCCCTCTCCTTCGCCCTCAATTTCGAACTCATGTCCATTCACTGTGCCTTCCATGCGCACCTTG
AATCTCATAAATTCCTTGATCACGTTCTTGGAGGACCTCACCATGGTGGCGACCGGTACAGTACCGGATT
GCCAAGCTGGAAGTCGAGCTTCCATTATATACCCTCTAGTGTCTAAGCTTATCTGTTCTCCCATTGACGT
CAATGGGGTGTCTGAAAGACGTCACAGTATGACGGCCATGGGATCTGGCAGCTGACGTCACTGTCTGGTG
CGGATCCCCCCCAAAGCCCCCGGGGCTGTAATTGCGTCCCTCTCCCGCTAGGGGGCAGCAGCGAGCCGCC
CGGGGCGGCGCGAATTCCCGCGGCCGCCATGGCGGCCGGGAGCATGCGACGTCGGGCCCAATCTGCAGCA
CGTGCCGCGGTGGCGGCCGCCCGGTAGGCGCCAACCGGCTCCGTTCTTTGGTGGCCCCTTCGCGCCACCT
TCTACTCCTCCCCTAGTCAGGAAGTTCCCCCCCGCCCCGCAGCTCGCGTCGTGCAGGACGTGACAAATGG
AAGTAGCACGTCTCACTAGTCTCGTGCAGATGGACAGCACCGCTGAGCAATGGAAGCGGGTAGGCCTTTG
GGGCAGCGGCCAATAGCAGCTTTGCTCCTTCGCTTTCTGGGCTCAGAGGCTGGGAAGGGGTGGGTCCGGG
GGCGGGCTCAGGGGCGGGCTCAGGGGCGGGGCGGGCGCCCGAAGGTCCTCCGGAGGCCCGGCATTCTGCA
CGCTTCAAAAGCGCACGTCTGTCGCGCTGTTCTCCTCTTCCTCATCTCCGGGCCTTTCGACCTCACGGTG
TTAGCGCTACCGGTCGCCACCATGAGTGGCCGCGGAAAACAGGGCGGAAAGGCTCGGGCAAAGGCAAAAA
CTCGGTCCAGCCGGGCTGGCCTCCAGTTTCCAGTCGGCAGGGTCCACCGGCTGCTGCGGAAAGGAAATTA
CGCTGAGCGGGTCGGGGCTGGCGCGCCGGTGTACCTGGCCGCCGTCCTGGAATATCTGACCGCTGAAATT
CTGGAACTGGCGGGCAACGCCGCCCGCGACAACAAGAAGACCCGCATCATTCCACGGCATTTCCAGCTCG
CCATCAGGAACGACGAAGAACTGAATAAGCTGCTGGGCAAAGTAACAATTGCCCAAGGCGGAGTGCTGCC
AAATATTCAAGCCGTCTTGCTGCCTAAAAAGACTGAATCCCACCACAAGGCCAAAGGCAAGGGCTATCTG
GGCGGAGGCGAGCAGAAACTGATTTCTGAAGAAGACCTCGCTGTAGGTTCAGGTGAACAAAAGCTCATCA
GCGAGGAGGACCTGGCTAGCTAGCTCTAGAAATTCCTCGAGGGATCAAGCTTATCGATAATCAACCTCTG
GATTACAAAATTTGTGAAAGATTGACTGGTATTCTTAACTATGTTGCTCCTTTTACGCTATGTGGATACG
CTGCTTTAATGCCTTTGTATCATGCTATTGCTTCCCGTATGGCTTTCATTTTCTCCTCCTTGTATAAATC
CTGGTTGCTGTCTCTTTATGAGGAGTTGTGGCCCGTTGTCAGGCAACGTGGCGTGGTGTGCACTGTGTTT
GCTGACGCAACCCCCACTGGTTGGGGCATTGCCACCACCTGTCAGCTCCTTTCCGGGACTTTCGCTTTCC
CCCTCCCTATTGCCACGGCGGAACTCATCGCCGCCTGCCTTGCCCGCTGCTGGACAGGGGCTCGGCTGTT
GGGCACTGACAATTCCGTGGTGTTGTCGGGGAAGCTGACGTCCTTTCCATGGCTGCTCGCCTGTGTTGCC
ACCTGGATTCTGCGCGGGACGTCCTTCTGCTACGTCCCTTCGGCCCTCAATCCAGCGGACCTTCCTTCCC
GCGGCCTGCTGCCGGCTCTGCGGCCTCTTCCGCGTCTTCGCCTTCGCCCTCAGACGAGTCGGATCTCCCT
TTGGGCCGCCTCCCCGCATCGATACCGTCGAGACCTAGAAAAACATGGAGCAATCACAAGTAGCAATACA
GCAGCTACCAATGCTGATTGTGCCTGGCTAGAAGCACAAGAGGAGGAGGAGGTGGGTTTTCCAGTCACAC
CTCAGGTACCTTTAAGACCAATGACTTACAAGGCAGCTGTAGATCTTAGCCACTTTTTAAAAGAAAAGGG
GGGACTGGAAGGGCTAATTCACTCCCAACGAAGACAAGATATCCTTGATCTGTGGATCTACCACACACAA
GGCTACTTCCCTGATTGGCAGAACTACACACCAGGGCCAGGGATCAGATATCCACTGACCTTTGGATGGT
GCTACAAGCTAGTACCAGTTGAGCAAGAGAAGGTAGAAGAAGCCAATGAAGGAGAGAACACCCGCTTGTT
ACACCCTGTGAGCCTGCATGGGATGGATGACCCGGAGAGAGAAGTATTAGAGTGGAGGTTTGACAGCCGC
CTAGCATTTCATCACATGGCCCGAGAGCTGCATCCGGACTGTACTGGGTCTCTCTGGTTAGACCAGATCT
GAGCCTGGGAGCTCTCTGGCTAACTAGGGAACCCACTGCTTAAGCCTCAATAAAGCTTGCCTTGAGTGCT
TCAAGTAGTGTGTGCCCGTCTGTTGTGTGACTCTGGTAACTAGAGATCCCTCAGACCCTTTTAGTCAGTG
TGGAAAATCTCTAGCAGGGCCCGTTTAAACCCGCTGATCAGCCTCGACTGTGCCTTCTAGTTGCCAGCCA
TCTGTTGTTTGCCCCTCCCCCGTGCCTTCCTTGACCCTGGAAGGTGCCACTCCCACTGTCCTTTCCTAAT
AAAATGAGGAAATTGCATCGCATTGTCTGAGTAGGTGTCATTCTATTCTGGGGGGTGGGGTGGGGCAGGA
CAGCAAGGGGGAGGATTGGGAAGACAATAGCAGGCATGCTGGGGATGCGGTGGGCTCTATGGCTTCTGAG
GCGGAAAGAACCAGCTGGGGCTCTAGGGGGTATCCCC
[124 nt withheld, positions 6408-6531]
C
[91 nt withheld, positions 6533-6623]
A
[49 nt withheld, positions 6625-6673]
CCTTTGACGTTGGAGTCCACGTTCTTT
[37 nt withheld, positions 6701-6737]
ACCCTATCTCGGTCTATTCTTTTGATTTATAAGGGATTTTGCCGATTTCGGCCTATTGGTTAAAAAATGA
GCTGATTTAACAAAAATTTAACGCGAATTAATTCTGTGGAATGTGTGTCAGTTAGGGTGTGGAAAGTCCC
CAGGCTCCCCAGCAGGCAGAAGTATGCAAAGCATGCATCTCAATTAGTCAGCAACCAGGTGTGGAAAGTC
CCCAGGCTCCCCAGCAGGCAGAAGTATGCAAAGCATGCATCTCAATTAGTCAGCAACCATAGTCCCGCCC
CTAACTCCGCCCATCCCGCCCCTAACTCCGCCCAGTTCCGCCCATTCTCCGCCCCATGGCTGACTAATTT
TTTTTATTTATGCAGAGGCCGAGGCCGCCTCTGCCTCTGAGCTATTCCAGAAGTAGTGAGGAGGCTTTTT
TGGAGGCCTAGGCTTTTGCAAAAAGCTCCCGGGAGCTTGTATATCCATTTTCGGATCTGATCAGCACGTG
TTGACAATTAATCATCGGCATAGTATATCGGCATAGTATAATACGACAAGGTGAGGAACTAAACCATGGC
CAAGTTGACCAGTGCCGTTCCGGTGCTCACCGCGCGCGACGTCGCCGGAGCGGTCGAGTTCTGGACCGAC
CGGCTCGGGTTCTCCCGGGACTTCGTGGAGGACGACTTCGCCGGTGTGGTCCGGGACGACGTGACCCTGT
TCATCAGCGCGGTCCAGGACCAGGTGGTGCCGGACAACACCCTGGCCTGGGTGTGGGTGCGCGGCCTGGA
CGAGCTGTACGCCGAGTGGTCGGAGGTCGTGTCCACGAACTTCCGGGACGCCTCCGGGCCGGCCATGACC
GAGATCGGCGAGCAGCCGTGGGGGCGGGAGTTCGCCCTGCGCGACCCGGCCGGCAACTGCGTGCACTTCG
TGGCCGAGGAGCAGGACTGACACGTGCTACGAGATTTCGATTCCACCGCCGCCTTCTATGAAAGGTTGGG
CTTCGGAATCGTTTTCCGGGACGCCGGCTGGATGATCCTCCAGCGCGGGGATCTCATGCTGGAGTTCTTC
GCCCACCCCAACTTGTTTATTGCAGCTTATAATGGTTACAAATAAAGCAATAGCATCACAAATTTCACAA
ATAAAGCATTTTTTTCACTGCATTCTAGTTGTGGTTTGTCCAAACTCATCAATGTATCTTATCATGTCTG
TATACCGTCGACCTCTAGCTAGAGCTTGGCGTAATCATGGTCATAGCTGTTTCCTGTGTGAAATTGTTAT
CCGCTCACAATTCCACACAACATACGAGCCGGAAGCATAAAGTGTAAAGCCTGGGGTGCCTAATGAGTGA
GCTAACTCACATTAATTGCGTTGCGCTCACTGCCCGCTTTCCAGTCGGGAAACCTGTCGTGCCAGCTGCA
TTAATGAATCGGCCAACGCGCGGGGAGAGGCGGTTTGCGTATTGGGCGCTCTTCCGCTTCCTCGCTCACT
GACTCGCTGCGCTCGGTCGTTCGGCTGCGGCGAGCGGTATCAGCTCACTCAAAGGCGGTAATACGGTTAT
CCACAGAATCAGGGGATAACGCAGGAAAGAACATGTGAGCAAAAGGCCAGCAAAAGGCCAGGAACCGTAA
AAAGGCCGCGTTGCTGGCGTTTTTCCATAGGCTCCGCCCCCCTGACGAGCATCACAAAAATCGACGCTCA
AGTCAGAGGTGGCGAAACCCGACAGGACTATAAAGATACCAGGCGTTTCCCCCTGGAAGCTCCCTCGTGC
GCTCTCCTGTTCCGACCCTGCCGCTTACCGGATACCTGTCCGCCTTTCTCCCTTCGGGAAGCGTGGCGCT
TTCTCATAGCTCACGCTGTAGGTATCTCAGTTCGGTGTAGGTCGTTCGCTCCAAGCTGGGCTGTGTGCAC
GAACCCCCCGTTCAGCCCGACCGCTGCGCCTTATCCGGTAACTATCGTCTTGAGTCCAACCCGGTAAGAC
ACGACTTATCGCCACTGGCAGCAGCCACTGGTAACAGGATTAGCAGAGCGAGGTATGTAGGCGGTGCTAC
AGAGTTCTTGAAGTGGTGGCCTAACTACGGCTACACTAGAAGAACAGTATTTGGTATCTGCGCTCTGCTG
AAGCCAGTTACCTTCGGAAAAAGAGTTGGTAGCTCTTGATCCGGCAAACAAACCACCGCTGGTAGCGGTG
GTTTTTTTGTTTGCAAGCAGCAGATTACGCGCAGAAAAAAAGGATCTCAAGAAGATCCTTTGATCTTTTC
TACGGGGTCTGACGCTCAGTGGAACGAAAACTCACGTTAAGGGATTTTGGTCATGAGATTATCAAAAAGG
ATCTTCACCTAGATCCTTTTAAATTAAAAATGAAGTTTTAAATCAATCTAAAGTATATATGAGTAAACTT
GGTCTGACAGTTACCAATGCTTAATCAGTGAGGCACCTATCTCAGCGATCTGTCTATTTCGTTCATCCAT
AGTTGCCTGACTCCCCGTCGTGTAGATAACTACGATACGGGAGGGCTTACCATCTGGCCCCAGTGCTGCA
ATGATACCGCGAGACCCACGCTCACCGGCTCCAGATTTATCAGCAATAAACCAGCCAGCCGGAAGGGCCG
AGCGCAGAAGTGGTCCTGCAACTTTATCCGCCTCCATCCAGTCTATTAATTGTTGCCGGGAAGCTAGAGT
AAGTAGTTCGCCAGTTAATAGTTTGCGCAACGTTGTTGCCATTGCTACAGGCATCGTGGTGTCACGCTCG
TCGTTTGGTATGGCTTCATTCAGCTCCGGTTCCCAACGATCAAGGCGAGTTACATGATCCCCCATGTTGT
GCAAAAAAGCGGTTAGCTCCTTCGGTCCTCCGATCGTTGTCAGAAGTAAGTTGGCCGCAGTGTTATCACT
CATGGTTATGGCAGCACTGCATAATTCTCTTACTGTCATGCCATCCGTAAGATGCTTTTCTGTGACTGGT
GAGTACTCAACCAAGTCATTCTGAGAATAGTGTATGCGGCGACCGAGTTGCTCTTGCCCGGCGTCAATAC
GGGATAATACCGCGCCACATAGCAGAACTTTAAAAGTGCTCATCATTGGAAAACGTTCTTCGGGGCGAAA
ACTCTCAAGGATCTTACCGCTGTTGAGATCCAGTTCGATGTAACCCACTCGTGCACCCAACTGATCTTCA
GCATCTTTTACTTTCACCAGCGTTTCTGGGTGAGCAAAAACAGGAAGGCAAAATGCCGCAAAAAAGGGAA
TAAGGGCGACACGGAAATGTTGAATACTCATACTCTTCCTTTTTCAATATTATTGAAGCATTTATCAGGG
TTA
Features (pLannotate 1.2.2; 34 found; start..end, strand, type, name):
    122..174     -  misc_feature   bom (fragment): basis of mobility region from pBR322
    329..708     +  enhancer       CMV enhancer: human cytomegalovirus immediate early enhancer
    709..908     +  promoter       CMV promoter: human cytomegalovirus (CMV) immediate early promoter
    926..1106    +  LTR            5' LTR (truncated): truncated 5' long terminal repeat (LTR) from HIV-1
   1153..1278    +  misc_feature   HIV-1 Ψ: packaging signal of human immunodeficiency virus type 1
   1262..1625    +  CDS            HIV-1 gag (fragment): gag protein from human immunodeficiency virus 1; gag
   1771..2004    +  misc_feature   RRE: The Rev response element (RRE) of HIV-1 allows for Rev-dependent mRNA export from the nucleus to the cytoplasm.
   2381..2481    +  CDS            Rev (fragment): human immunodeficiency virus 1 (HIV-1) Rev protein; rev; enhances nuclear export of unspliced and incompletely spliced viral mRNAs
   2507..2624    +  misc_feature   cPPT/CTS: central polypurine tract and central termination sequence of HIV-1
   2675..2695    -  misc_feature   MCS (fragment): pBluescript multiple cloning site
   2705..2824    -  CDS            hPEST: PEST degradation sequence from mouse ornithine decarboxylase human codon-optimized
   2867..3538    -  CDS            DsRed-Timer: DsRed-Timer is a fluorescent protein published in 2000, derived from Discosoma sp.. It is reported to be a tetramer.
   3577..3608    -  promoter       minP: minimal TATA-box promoter with low basal activity
   3628..3650    -  promoter       CMV promoter (fragment): human cytomegalovirus (CMV) immediate early promoter
   3871..4259    +  promoter       PGK promoter (fragment): mouse phosphoglycerate kinase 1 promoter
   4292..4681    +  CDS            H2A1_BOVIN: Experimental evidence at protein level: Swiss-Prot protein existence level 1. Core component of nucleosome. Nucleosomes wrap and compact DNA into chromatin, limiting DNA accessibility to the cellular machineries which require DNA as a template. Histones thereby play a central role in transcription regulation, DNA repair, DNA replication and chromosomal stability. DNA accessibility is regulated via a complex set of post-translational modifications of histones, also called histone code, and nucleosome remodeling. From Bos taurus (Bovine).
   4819..5407    +  misc_feature   WPRE: woodchuck hepatitis virus posttranscriptional regulatory element
   5332..5919    +  CDS            nef: NEF_HV112 - Experimental evidence at protein level: Swiss-Prot protein existence level 1. Extracellular Nef protein targets CD4(+) T-lymphocytes for apoptosis by interacting with CXCR4 surface receptors. From Human immunodeficiency virus type 1 group M subtype B (isolate PCV12) (HIV-1).
   5926..6106    +  LTR            5' LTR (truncated): truncated 5' long terminal repeat (LTR) from HIV-1
   6138..6362    +  polyA_signal   bGH poly(A) signal: bovine growth hormone polyadenylation signal
   6366..6387    +  promoter       SV40 promoter (fragment): SV40 enhancer and early promoter
   6408..6836    +  rep_origin     f1 ori (sequence partly withheld): f1 bacteriophage origin of replication; arrow indicates direction of (+) strand synthesis
   6850..7179    +  promoter       SV40 promoter: SV40 enhancer and early promoter
   7227..7274    +  promoter       EM7 promoter: synthetic bacterial promoter&nbsp
   7293..7667    +  CDS            BleoR: antibiotic-binding protein; Sh ble from Streptoalloteichus hindustanus; confers resistance to bleomycin, phleomycin, and Zeocin™
   7677..7802    +  CDS            ble (fragment): BLE_KLEPN - Experimental evidence at protein level: Swiss-Prot protein existence level 1. Binding protein with a strong affinity to the bleomycin family of antibiotics. Binds to CL990; an antimitotic-antibiotic compound. From Klebsiella pneumoniae.
   7797..7918    +  polyA_signal   SV40 poly(A) signal: SV40 polyadenylation signal
   7991..8007    -  protein_bind   lac operator: The lac repressor binds to the lac operator to inhibit transcription in E. coli. This inhibition can be relieved by adding lactose or isopropyl-β-D-thiogalactopyranoside (IPTG). lac repressor encoded by lacI
   8015..8045    -  promoter       lac promoter: promoter for the E. coli lac operon
   8060..8081    -  protein_bind   CAP binding site: CAP binding activates transcription in the presence of cAMP. E. coli catabolite activator protein
   8094..8186    -  CDS            lacI (fragment): lac repressor; lacI; The lac repressor binds to the lac operator to inhibit transcription in E. coli. This inhibition can be relieved by adding lactose or isopropyl-β-D-thiogalactopyranoside (IPTG).
   8369..8957    -  rep_origin     ori: high-copy-number ColE1/pMB1/pBR322/pUC origin of replication
   9128..9988    -  CDS            AmpR: β-lactamase; bla; confers resistance to ampicillin, carbenicillin, and related antibiotics
   9989..63      -  promoter       AmpR promoter (across the origin): bla
