>Addgene plasmid #182057 | pLVTFrep4-creb | depositor full sequence | sequence record 357571 | Author Sequence
GACGGATCGGGAGATCTCCCGATCCCCTATGGTCGACTCTCAGTACAATCTGCTCTGATGCCGCATAGTT
AAGCCAGTATCTGCTCCCTGCTTGTGTGTTGGAGGTCGCTGAGTAGTGCGCGAGCAAAATTTAAGCTACA
ACAAGGCAAGGCTTGACCGACAATTGCATGAAGAATCTGCTTAGGGTTAGGCGTTTTGCGCTGCTTCGCG
ATGTACGGGCCAGATATACGCGTTGACATTGATTATTGACTAGTTATTAATAGTAATCAATTACGGGGTC
ATTAGTTCATAGCCCATATATGGAGTTCCGCGTTACATAACTTACGGTAAATGGCCCGCCTGGCTGACCG
CCCAACGACCCCCGCCCATTGACGTCAATAATGACGTATGTTCCCATAGTAACGCCAATAGGGACTTTCC
ATTGACGTCAATGGGTGGAGTATTTACGGTAAACTGCCCACTTGGCAGTACATCAAGTGTATCATATGCC
AAGTACGCCCCCTATTGACGTCAATGACGGTAAATGGCCCGCCTGGCATTATGCCCAGTACATGACCTTA
TGGGACTTTCCTACTTGGCAGTACATCTACGTATTAGTCATCGCTATTACCATGGTGATGCGGTTTTGGC
AGTACATCAATGGGCGTGGATAGCGGTTTGACTCACGGGGATTTCCAAGTCTCCACCCCATTGACGTCAA
TGGGAGTTTGTTTTGGCACCAAAATCAACGGGACTTTCCAAAATGTCGTAACAACTCCGCCCCATTGACG
CAAATGGGCGGTAGGCGTGTACGGTGGGAGGTCTATATAAGCAGCGCGTTTTGCCTGTACTGGGTCTCTC
TGGTTAGACCAGATCTGAGCCTGGGAGCTCTCTGGCTAACTAGGGAACCCACTGCTTAAGCCTCAATAAA
GCTTGCCTTGAGTGCTTCAAGTAGTGTGTGCCCGTCTGTTGTGTGACTCTGGTAACTAGAGATCCCTCAG
ACCCTTTTAGTCAGTGTGGAAAATCTCTAGCAGTGGCGCCCGAACAGGGACTTGAAAGCGAAAGGGAAAC
CAGAGGAGCTCTCTCGACGCAGGACTCGGCTTGCTGAAGCGCGCACGGCAAGAGGCGAGGGGCGGCGACT
GGTGAGTACGCCAAAAATTTTGACTAGCGGAGGCTAGAAGGAGAGAGATGGGTGCGAGAGCGTCAGTATT
AAGCGGGGGAGAATTAGATCGCGATGGGAAAAAATTCGGTTAAGGCCAGGGGGAAAGAAAAAATATAAAT
TAAAACATATAGTATGGGCAAGCAGGGAGCTAGAACGATTCGCAGTTAATCCTGGCCTGTTAGAAACATC
AGAAGGCTGTAGACAAATACTGGGACAGCTACAACCATCCCTTCAGACAGGATCAGAAGAACTTAGATCA
TTATATAATACAGTAGCAACCCTCTATTGTGTGCATCAAAGGATAGAGATAAAAGACACCAAGGAAGCTT
TAGACAAGATAGAGGAAGAGCAAAACAAAAGTAAGACCACCGCACAGCAAGCGGCCGCTGATCTTCAGAC
CTGGAGGAGGAGATATGAGGGACAATTGGAGAAGTGAATTATATAAATATAAAGTAGTAAAAATTGAACC
ATTAGGAGTAGCACCCACCAAGGCAAAGAGAAGAGTGGTGCAGAGAGAAAAAAGAGCAGTGGGAATAGGA
GCTTTGTTCCTTGGGTTCTTGGGAGCAGCAGGAAGCACTATGGGCGCAGCGTCAATGACGCTGACGGTAC
AGGCCAGACAATTATTGTCTGGTATAGTGCAGCAGCAGAACAATTTGCTGAGGGCTATTGAGGCGCAACA
GCATCTGTTGCAACTCACAGTCTGGGGCATCAAGCAGCTCCAGGCAAGAATCCTGGCTGTGGAAAGATAC
CTAAAGGATCAACAGCTCCTGGGGATTTGGGGTTGCTCTGGAAAACTCATTTGCACCACTGCTGTGCCTT
GGAATGCTAGTTGGAGTAATAAATCTCTGGAACAGATTTGGAATCACACGACCTGGATGGAGTGGGACAG
AGAAATTAACAATTACACAAGCTTAATACACTCCTTAATTGAAGAATCGCAAAACCAGCAAGAAAAGAAT
GAACAAGAATTATTGGAATTAGATAAATGGGCAAGTTTGTGGAATTGGTTTAACATAACAAATTGGCTGT
GGTATATAAAATTATTCATAATGATAGTAGGAGGCTTGGTAGGTTTAAGAATAGTTTTTGCTGTACTTTC
TATAGTGAATAGAGTTAGGCAGGGATATTCACCATTATCGTTTCAGACCCACCTCCCAACCCCGAGGGGA
CCCGACAGGCCCGAAGGAATAGAAGAAGAAGGTGGAGAGAGAGACAGAGACAGATCCATTCGATTAGTGA
ACGGATCTACAAATGGCAGTATTCATCCACAATTTTAAAAGAAAAGGGGGGATTGGGGGGTACAGTGCAG
GGGAAAGAATAGTAGACATAATAGCAACAGACATACAAACTAAAGAATTACAAAAACAAATTACAAAAAT
TCAAAATTTTCGGGTTTATTACAGGGACAGCAGAAATTCACTTTGAATTCACAAAAGCTGGGTACCGGGC
CCCCCCTCGAGTCTAGATTAGACGTTGATCCTGGCGCTGGCGCAAGCAGCAGGGTGTCTATCCATGCCGC
TCTCCTGGGCGCAGCTCATGGGCAGGGTTCCTGCGGCCTGTTCCTCCACCTCTGGAGGGAAGCCGTGAGA
ATTTCCTACTACCTTACGCTTCTTCTTTGGAGCCGTGTACACCAGAAACAGATGGTGGCGTCCCTCGGTT
CTCTCGTACTGCTCCACAATGGTATAATCCTCGTTATGGGAGGTGATATCCAGCTTTGTGTCCACATAGT
AGTATCCGGGGAGCTGCACGGGTTTCTTTGCCATGTAGATAGATTTGAACTCCACCAGGTAATGGCCGCC
ATCCTTCAGTTTCAGGGCTTTGTGAATTTCGCCCTTCAGCACGCCATCTCTGGGGTACAGTCTCTCGGTG
GAGGCTTCCCATCCCATGGTCTTTTTCTGCATCACTGGTCCATCGGAGGGAAAATTCACTCCAATAAATT
TCACTTTGTAAATGAAGCATCCGTCCTGGAGGGAGGAATCCTGTGTCACGGTCGCCACTCCTCCATCTTC
AAAATTCATCACTCTTTCCCACTTAAAGCCCTCAGGGAAGGACAGCTTTTTATAGTCGGGAATATCGGCG
GGATGCTTCACATACACCTTGGAGCCGTACTGGAACTGAGGGGACAGAATATCCCAGGCGAAGGGCAGAG
GGCCGCCTTTGGTCACTTTCAGCTTCACGGTGTTATGGCCCTCATAGGGGCGTCCCTCTCCTTCGCCCTC
AATTTCGAACTCATGTCCATTCACTGTGCCTTCCATGCGCACCTTGAATCTCATAAATTCCTTGATCACG
TTCTTGGAGGACCTCACCATGGTGGCGACCGGTACAGTACCGGATTGCCAAGCTGGAAGTCGAGCTTCCA
TTATATACCCTCTAGTGTCTAAGCTTATCTGTTCTCCCATTGACGTCAATGGGGTGTCTGAAAGACGTCA
CAGTATGACGGCCATGGGATCTGGCAGCTGACGTCACTGTCTGGTGCGGATCCCCCCCAAAGCCCCCGGG
GCTGTAATTGCGTCCCTCTCCCGCTAGGGGGCAGCAGCGAGCCGCCCGGGGCGGCGCGAATTCCCGCGGC
CGCCATGGCGGCCGGGAGCATGCGACGTCGGGCCCAATCTGCAGCACGTGCCGCGGTGGCGGCCGCCCGG
TAGGCGCCAACCGGCTCCGTTCTTTGGTGGCCCCTTCGCGCCACCTTCTACTCCTCCCCTAGTCAGGAAG
TTCCCCCCCGCCCCGCAGCTCGCGTCGTGCAGGACGTGACAAATGGAAGTAGCACGTCTCACTAGTCTCG
TGCAGATGGACAGCACCGCTGAGCAATGGAAGCGGGTAGGCCTTTGGGGCAGCGGCCAATAGCAGCTTTG
CTCCTTCGCTTTCTGGGCTCAGAGGCTGGGAAGGGGTGGGTCCGGGGGCGGGCTCAGGGGCGGGCTCAGG
GGCGGGGCGGGCGCCCGAAGGTCCTCCGGAGGCCCGGCATTCTGCACGCTTCAAAAGCGCACGTCTGTCG
CGCTGTTCTCCTCTTCCTCATCTCCGGGCCTTTCGACCTCACGGTGTTAGCGCTACCGGTCGCCACCATG
AGTGGCCGCGGAAAACAGGGCGGAAAGGCTCGGGCAAAGGCAAAAACTCGGTCCAGCCGGGCTGGCCTCC
AGTTTCCAGTCGGCAGGGTCCACCGGCTGCTGCGGAAAGGAAATTACGCTGAGCGGGTCGGGGCTGGCGC
GCCGGTGTACCTGGCCGCCGTCCTGGAATATCTGACCGCTGAAATTCTGGAACTGGCGGGCAACGCCGCC
CGCGACAACAAGAAGACCCGCATCATTCCACGGCATTTCCAGCTCGCCATCAGGAACGACGAAGAACTGA
ATAAGCTGCTGGGCAAAGTAACAATTGCCCAAGGCGGAGTGCTGCCAAATATTCAAGCCGTCTTGCTGCC
TAAAAAGACTGAATCCCACCACAAGGCCAAAGGCAAGGGCTATCTGGGCGGAGGCGAGCAGAAACTGATT
TCTGAAGAAGACCTCGCTGTAGGTTCAGGTGAACAAAAGCTCATCAGCGAGGAGGACCTGGCTAGCTAGC
TCTAGAAAATTCCTCGAGGGATCAAGCTTATCGATAATCAACCTCTGGATTACAAAATTTGTGAAAGATT
GACTGGTATTCTTAACTATGTTGCTCCTTTTACGCTATGTGGATACGCTGCTTTAATGCCTTTGTATCAT
GCTATTGCTTCCCGTATGGCTTTCATTTTCTCCTCCTTGTATAAATCCTGGTTGCTGTCTCTTTATGAGG
AGTTGTGGCCCGTTGTCAGGCAACGTGGCGTGGTGTGCACTGTGTTTGCTGACGCAACCCCCACTGGTTG
GGGCATTGCCACCACCTGTCAGCTCCTTTCCGGGACTTTCGCTTTCCCCCTCCCTATTGCCACGGCGGAA
CTCATCGCCGCCTGCCTTGCCCGCTGCTGGACAGGGGCTCGGCTGTTGGGCACTGACAATTCCGTGGTGT
TGTCGGGGAAGCTGACGTCCTTTCCATGGCTGCTCGCCTGTGTTGCCACCTGGATTCTGCGCGGGACGTC
CTTCTGCTACGTCCCTTCGGCCCTCAATCCAGCGGACCTTCCTTCCCGCGGCCTGCTGCCGGCTCTGCGG
CCTCTTCCGCGTCTTCGCCTTCGCCCTCAGACGAGTCGGATCTCCCTTTGGGCCGCCTCCCCGCATCGAT
ACCGTCGAGACCTGGAAAAACATGGAGCAATCACAAGTAGCAACACAGCAGCTACCAATGCTGCTTGTGC
CTGGCTAGAAGCACAAGAGGAGGAGGAGGTGGGTTTTCCAGTCACACCTCAGGTACCTTTAAGACCAATG
ACTTACAAGGCAGCTGTAGATCTTAGCCACTTTTTAAAAGAAAAGGGGGGACTGGAAGGGCTAATTCACT
CCCAACGAAGACAAGATATCCTTGATCTGTGGATCTACCACACACAAGGCTACTTCCCTGATTGGCAGAA
CTACACACCAGGGCCAGGGATCAGATATCCACTGACCTTTGGATGGTGCTACAAGCTAGTACCAGTTGAG
CAAGAGAAGGTAGAAGAAGCCAATGAAGGAGAGAACACCCGCTTGTTACACCCTGTGAGCCTGCATGGGA
TGGATGACCCGGAGAGAGAAGTATTAGAGTGGAGGTTTGACAGCCGCCTAGCATTTCATCACATGGCCCG
AGAGCTGCATCCGGACTGTACTGGGTCTCTCTGGTTAGACCAGATCTGAGCCTGGGAGCTCTCTGGCTAA
CTAGGGAACCCACTGCTTAAGCCTCAATAAAGCTTGCCTTGAGTGCTTCAAGTAGTGTGTGCCCGTCTGT
TGTGTGACTCTGGTAACTAGAGATCCCTCAGACCCTTTTAGTCAGTGTGGAAAATCTCTAGCAGGGCCCG
TTTAAACCCGCTGATCAGCCTCGACTGTGCCTTCTAGTTGCCAGCCATCTGTTGTTTGCCCCTCCCCCGT
GCCTTCCTTGACCCTGGAAGGTGCCACTCCCACTGTCCTTTCCTAATAAAATGAGGAAATTGCATCGCAT
TGTCTGAGTAGGTGTCATTCTATTCTGGGGGGTGGGGTGGGGCAGGACAGCAAGGGGGAGGATTGGGAAG
ACAATAGCAGGCATGCTGGGGATGCGGTGGGCTCTATGGCTTCTGAGGCGGAAAGAACCAGCTGGGGCTC
TAGGGGGTATCCCC
[124 nt withheld, positions 6315-6438]
C
[32 nt withheld, positions 6440-6471]
CA
[57 nt withheld, positions 6474-6530]
A
[49 nt withheld, positions 6532-6580]
CCTTTGACGTTGGAGTCCACGTTCTTT
[37 nt withheld, positions 6608-6644]
ACCCTATCTCGGTCTATTCTTTTGATTTATAAGGGATTTTGGGGATTTCGGCCTATTGGTTAAAAAATGA
GCTGATTTAACAAAAATTTAACGCGAATTAATTCTGTGGAATGTGTGTCAGTTAGGGTGTGGAAAGTCCC
CAGGCTCCCCAGGCAGGCAGAAGTATGCAAAGCATGCATCTCAATTAGTCAGCAACCAGGTGTGGAAAGT
CCCCAGGCTCCCCAGCAGGCAGAAGTATGCAAAGCATGCATCTCAATTAGTCAGCAACCATAGTCCCGCC
CCTAACTCCGCCCATCCCGCCCCTAACTCCGCCCAGTTCCGCCCATTCTCCGCCCCATGGCTGACTAATT
TTTTTTATTTATGCAGAGGCCGAGGCCGCCTCTGCCTCTGAGCTATTCCAGAAGTAGTGAGGAGGCTTTT
TTGGAGGCCTAGGCTTTTGCAAAAAGCTCCCGGGAGCTTGTATATCCATTTTCGGATCTGATCAGCACGT
GTTGACAATTAATCATCGGCATAGTATATCGGCATAGTATAATACGACAAGGTGAGGAACTAAACCATGG
CCAAGTTGACCAGTGCCGTTCCGGTGCTCACCGCGCGCGACGTCGCCGGAGCGGTCGAGTTCTGGACCGA
CCGGCTCGGGTTCTCCCGGGACTTCGTGGAGGACGACTTCGCCGGTGTGGTCCGGGACGACGTGACCCTG
TTCATCAGCGCGGTCCAGGACCAGGTGGTGCCGGACAACACCCTGGCCTGGGTGTGGGTGCGCGGCCTGG
ACGAGCTGTACGCCGAGTGGTCGGAGGTCGTGTCCACGAACTTCCGGGACGCCTCCGGGCCGGCCATGAC
CGAGATCGGCGAGCAGCCGTGGGGGCGGGAGTTCGCCCTGCGCGACCCGGCCGGCAACTGCGTGCACTTC
GTGGCCGAGGAGCAGGACTGACACGTGCTACGAGATTTCGATTCCACCGCCGCCTTCTATGAAAGGTTGG
GCTTCGGAATCGTTTTCCGGGACGCCGGCTGGATGATCCTCCAGCGCGGGGATCTCATGCTGGAGTTCTT
CGCCCACCCCAACTTGTTTATTGCAGCTTATAATGGTTACAAATAAAGCAATAGCATCACAAATTTCACA
AATAAAGCATTTTTTTCACTGCATTCTAGTTGTGGTTTGTCCAAACTCATCAATGTATCTTATCATGTCT
GTATACCGTCGACCTCTAGCTAGAGCTTGGCGTAATCATGGTCATAGCTGTTTCCTGTGTGAAATTGTTA
TCCGCTCACAATTCCACACAACATACGAGCCGGAAGCATAAAGTGTAAAGCCTGGGGTGCCTAATGAGTG
AGCTAACTCACATTAATTGCGTTGCGCTCACTGCCCGCTTTCCAGTCGGGAAACCTGTCGTGCCAGCTGC
ATTAATGAATCGGCCAACGCGCGGGGAGAGGCGGTTTGCGTATTGGGCGCTCTTCCGCTTCCTCGCTCAC
TGACTCGCTGCGCTCGGTCGTTCGGCTGCGGCGAGCGGTATCAGCTCACTCAAAGGCGGTAATACGGTTA
TCCACAGAATCAGGGGATAACGCAGGAAAGAACATGTGAGCAAAAGGCCAGCAAAAGGCCAGGAACCGTA
AAAAGGCCGCGTTGCTGGCGTTTTTCCATAGGCTCCGCCCCCCTGACGAGCATCACAAAAATCGACGCTC
AAGTCAGAGGTGGCGAAACCCGACAGGACTATAAAGATACCAGGCGTTTCCCCCTGGAAGCTCCCTCGTG
CGCTCTCCTGTTCCGACCCTGCCGCTTACCGGATACCTGTCCGCCTTTCTCCCTTCGGGAAGCGTGGCGC
TTTCTCAATGCTCACGCTGTAGGTATCTCAGTTCGGTGTAGGTCGTTCGCTCCAAGCTGGGCTGTGTGCA
CGAACCCCCCGTTCAGCCCGACCGCTGCGCCTTATCCGGTAACTATCGTCTTGAGTCCAACCCGGTAAGA
CACGACTTATCGCCACTGGCAGCAGCCACTGGTAACAGGATTAGCAGAGCGAGGTATGTAGGCGGTGCTA
CAGAGTTCTTGAAGTGGTGGCCTAACTACGGCTACACTAGAAGGACAGTATTTGGTATCTGCGCTCTGCT
GAAGCCAGTTACCTTCGGAAAAAGAGTTGGTAGCTCTTGATCCGGCAAACAAACCACCGCTGGTAGCGGT
GGTTTTTTTGTTTGCAAGCAGCAGATTACGCGCAGAAAAAAAGGATCTCAAGAAGATCCTTTGATCTTTT
CTACGGGGTCTGACGCTCAGTGGAACGAAAACTCACGTTAAGGGATTTTGGTCATGAGATTATCAAAAAG
GATCTTCACCTAGATCCTTTTAAATTAAAAATGAAGTTTTAAATCAATCTAAAGTATATATGAGTAAACT
TGGTCTGACAGTTACCAATGCTTAATCAGTGAGGCACCTATCTCAGCGATCTGTCTATTTCGTTCATCCA
TAGTTGCCTGACTCCCCGTCGTGTAGATAACTACGATACGGGAGGGCTTACCATCTGGCCCCAGTGCTGC
AATGATACCGCGAGACCCACGCTCACCGGCTCCAGATTTATCAGCAATAAACCAGCCAGCCGGAAGGGCC
GAGCGCAGAAGTGGTCCTGCAACTTTATCCGCCTCCATCCAGTCTATTAATTGTTGCCGGGAAGCTAGAG
TAAGTAGTTCGCCAGTTAATAGTTTGCGCAACGTTGTTGCCATTGCTACAGGCATCGTGGTGTCACGCTC
GTCGTTTGGTATGGCTTCATTCAGCTCCGGTTCCCAACGATCAAGGCGAGTTACATGATCCCCCATGTTG
TGCAAAAAAGCGGTTAGCTCCTTCGGTCCTCCGATCGTTGTCAGAAGTAAGTTGGCCGCAGTGTTATCAC
TCATGGTTATGGCAGCACTGCATAATTCTCTTACTGTCATGCCATCCGTAAGATGCTTTTCTGTGACTGG
TGAGTACTCAACCAAGTCATTCTGAGAATAGTGTATGCGGCGACCGAGTTGCTCTTGCCCGGCGTCAATA
CGGGATAATACCGCGCCACATAGCAGAACTTTAAAAGTGCTCATCATTGGAAAACGTTCTTCGGGGCGAA
AACTCTCAAGGATCTTACCGCTGTTGAGATCCAGTTCGATGTAACCCACTCGTGCACCCAACTGATCTTC
AGCATCTTTTACTTTCACCAGCGTTTCTGGGTGAGCAAAAACAGGAAGGCAAAATGCCGCAAAAAAGGGA
ATAAGGGCGACACGGAAATGTTGAATACTCATACTCTTCCTTTTTCAATATTATTGAAGCATTTATCAGG
GTTATTGTCTCATGAGCGGATACATATTTGAATGTATTTAGAAAAATAAACAAATAGGGGTTCCGCGCAC
ATTTCCCCGAAAAGTGCCACCTGACGTC
Features (pLannotate 1.2.2; 34 found; start..end, strand, type, name):
     36..80      -  misc_feature   bom (fragment): basis of mobility region from pBR322
    235..614     +  enhancer       CMV enhancer: human cytomegalovirus immediate early enhancer
    615..814     +  promoter       CMV promoter: human cytomegalovirus (CMV) immediate early promoter
    832..1012    +  LTR            5' LTR (truncated): truncated 5' long terminal repeat (LTR) from HIV-1
   1059..1184    +  misc_feature   HIV-1 Ψ: packaging signal of human immunodeficiency virus type 1
   1168..1531    +  CDS            HIV-1 gag (fragment): gag protein from human immunodeficiency virus 1; gag
   1677..1910    +  misc_feature   RRE: The Rev response element (RRE) of HIV-1 allows for Rev-dependent mRNA export from the nucleus to the cytoplasm.
   2287..2387    +  CDS            Rev (fragment): human immunodeficiency virus 1 (HIV-1) Rev protein; rev; enhances nuclear export of unspliced and incompletely spliced viral mRNAs
   2413..2530    +  misc_feature   cPPT/CTS: central polypurine tract and central termination sequence of HIV-1
   2581..2601    -  misc_feature   MCS (fragment): pBluescript multiple cloning site
   2611..2730    -  CDS            hPEST: PEST degradation sequence from mouse ornithine decarboxylase human codon-optimized
   2773..3444    -  CDS            DsRed-Timer: DsRed-Timer is a fluorescent protein published in 2000, derived from Discosoma sp.. It is reported to be a tetramer.
   3483..3514    -  promoter       minP: minimal TATA-box promoter with low basal activity
   3534..3556    -  promoter       CMV promoter (fragment): human cytomegalovirus (CMV) immediate early promoter
   3777..4165    +  promoter       PGK promoter (fragment): mouse phosphoglycerate kinase 1 promoter
   4198..4587    +  CDS            H2A1_BOVIN: Experimental evidence at protein level: Swiss-Prot protein existence level 1. Core component of nucleosome. Nucleosomes wrap and compact DNA into chromatin, limiting DNA accessibility to the cellular machineries which require DNA as a template. Histones thereby play a central role in transcription regulation, DNA repair, DNA replication and chromosomal stability. DNA accessibility is regulated via a complex set of post-translational modifications of histones, also called histone code, and nucleosome remodeling. From Bos taurus (Bovine).
   4726..5314    +  misc_feature   WPRE: woodchuck hepatitis virus posttranscriptional regulatory element
   5239..5826    +  CDS            nef: NEF_HV112 - Experimental evidence at protein level: Swiss-Prot protein existence level 1. Extracellular Nef protein targets CD4(+) T-lymphocytes for apoptosis by interacting with CXCR4 surface receptors. From Human immunodeficiency virus type 1 group M subtype B (isolate PCV12) (HIV-1).
   5833..6013    +  LTR            5' LTR (truncated): truncated 5' long terminal repeat (LTR) from HIV-1
   6045..6269    +  polyA_signal   bGH poly(A) signal: bovine growth hormone polyadenylation signal
   6273..6294    +  promoter       SV40 promoter (fragment): SV40 enhancer and early promoter
   6315..6743    +  rep_origin     f1 ori (sequence partly withheld): f1 bacteriophage origin of replication; arrow indicates direction of (+) strand synthesis
   6757..7087    +  promoter       SV40 promoter: SV40 enhancer and early promoter
   7135..7182    +  promoter       EM7 promoter: synthetic bacterial promoter&nbsp
   7201..7575    +  CDS            BleoR: antibiotic-binding protein; Sh ble from Streptoalloteichus hindustanus; confers resistance to bleomycin, phleomycin, and Zeocin™
   7585..7710    +  CDS            ble (fragment): BLE_KLEPN - Experimental evidence at protein level: Swiss-Prot protein existence level 1. Binding protein with a strong affinity to the bleomycin family of antibiotics. Binds to CL990; an antimitotic-antibiotic compound. From Klebsiella pneumoniae.
   7705..7826    +  polyA_signal   SV40 poly(A) signal: SV40 polyadenylation signal
   7899..7915    -  protein_bind   lac operator: The lac repressor binds to the lac operator to inhibit transcription in E. coli. This inhibition can be relieved by adding lactose or isopropyl-β-D-thiogalactopyranoside (IPTG). lac repressor encoded by lacI
   7923..7953    -  promoter       lac promoter: promoter for the E. coli lac operon
   7968..7989    -  protein_bind   CAP binding site: CAP binding activates transcription in the presence of cAMP. E. coli catabolite activator protein
   8002..8094    -  CDS            lacI (fragment): lac repressor; lacI; The lac repressor binds to the lac operator to inhibit transcription in E. coli. This inhibition can be relieved by adding lactose or isopropyl-β-D-thiogalactopyranoside (IPTG).
   8277..8865    -  rep_origin     ori: high-copy-number ColE1/pMB1/pBR322/pUC origin of replication
   9036..9896    -  CDS            AmpR: β-lactamase; bla; confers resistance to ampicillin, carbenicillin, and related antibiotics
   9897..10001   -  promoter       AmpR promoter: bla
