[The description below was written by a language model from this plasmid's Addgene catalogue record and pLannotate feature annotations shown in this document.]
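Description:
pLVTFrep4-creb is a lentiviral transfer plasmid of about 10 kb, built on the pFUGW backbone and intended for producing lentivirus-based reporters of transcription factor activity. It is propagated in E. coli through a high-copy ColE1/pUC-type origin with ampicillin selection (AmpR). The backbone also carries an f1 origin and an SV40/EM7-driven bleomycin/Zeocin resistance cassette lying outside the viral genome. Genomic RNA is transcribed from a CMV enhancer/promoter fused to a truncated HIV-1 5' LTR. This is followed by the Ψ packaging signal with a gag fragment, the RRE for Rev-dependent nuclear export, and the cPPT/CTS. A WPRE, a second truncated LTR and a bGH polyadenylation signal close the unit.

The payload, recorded as the synthetic "Rep4 and Ref4", consists of two divergently oriented cassettes. On the reverse strand, a minimal TATA-box promoter (minP, with an adjacent short CMV promoter fragment) drives a DsRed-family red fluorescent protein fused to a PEST degradation sequence. The PEST sequence shortens reporter half-life so that the signal tracks current promoter activity. The plasmid name suggests that CREB-responsive elements sit upstream of this minimal promoter, but neither feature table annotates any response element, so their number and arrangement are not documented. On the forward strand, a mouse PGK promoter fragment drives an open reading frame matching histone H2A. This is presumably the constitutive reference transcript against which reporter output is normalised, in keeping with the PCR-based profiling described in the associated publication.

The repository-sequenced and depositor sequence records differ by only two nucleotides in length and yield the same set of annotated features.
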