Addgene plasmid #182057: pLVTFrep4-creb
Purpose: Plasmids for production of LV-based TFactivity reporter
Depositing lab: Kentaro Abe. Depositing organization: Tohoku University, Graduate School of Life Sciences. Publication: PCR-based profiling of transcription factor activity in vivo by a virus-based reporter battery. Abe H, Abe K. iScience. 2022 Feb 14;25(3):103927. doi: 10.1016/j.isci.2022.103927. eCollection 2022 Mar 18. PubMed 35281741.
Backbone
  Vector backbone: pFUGW
  Vector type: Lentiviral
Growth in bacteria
  Bacterial resistance: Ampicillin, 100 μg/mL
  Growth temperature: 37°C
  Growth strain: NEB Stable
  Copy number: High Copy
Gene/Insert
  Gene/Insert name: Rep4 and Ref4
  Species: Synthetic
  Promoter: synthetic minimal promoter
  Cloning method: Restriction Enzyme; 5′ cloning site unknown (unknown if destroyed)
Terms and licenses: Academic/Nonprofit Terms; Industry Terms: Not Available to Industry
How to cite: pLVTFrep4-creb was a gift from Kentaro Abe (Addgene plasmid # 182057 ; http://n2t.net/addgene:182057 ; RRID:Addgene_182057)
